Addgene plasmid #216778: pLVX-Flag-Polb(TM)-C-Hygro
Purpose: Flag-Polb(TM), C-terminal domain (AA 91-335) & a hygromycin resistance cassette; TM = L301R/V303R/V306R
Depositing lab: Robert Sobol. Depositing organization: Brown University. Publication: Replication-associated base excision repair/single-strand break repair regulates PARG inhibitor response via the PRMT1/PRMT5/ATR axis. Ibrahim M, Roos WP, Schwartz JC, Khan MM, Al-Rahahleh RQ, Beers LA, Pearson CR, Langham KT, Boyang L, Clark J, Hayat F, Fang Q, Koczor CA, Migaud ME, Sobol RW. NAR Cancer. 2025 Dec 31;7(4):zcaf057. doi: 10.1093/narcan/zcaf057. eCollection 2025 Dec. PubMed 41480640.
Backbone
  Vector backbone: Lentiviral
  Backbone size w/o insert (bp): 8623
  Vector type: Mammalian Expression, Lentiviral
  Selectable markers: Hygromycin
Growth in bacteria
  Bacterial resistance: Ampicillin, 100 μg/mL
  Growth temperature: 37°C
  Growth strain: NEB Stable
  Copy number: Unknown
Gene/Insert
  Gene/Insert name: Flag-Polb
  Species: H. sapiens (human)
  Insert size (bp): 792
  Mutation: C-terminal domain (amino acids 91-335); TM = L301R/V303R/V306R
  Entrez Gene: POLB
  Tag / fusion protein: Flag (N terminal on insert)
Terms and licenses: Academic/Nonprofit Terms; Industry Terms: Not Available to Industry
How to cite: pLVX-Flag-Polb(TM)-C-Hygro was a gift from Robert Sobol (Addgene plasmid # 216778 ; http://n2t.net/addgene:216778 ; RRID:Addgene_216778)
