[The description below was written by a language model from this plasmid's Addgene catalogue record and pLannotate feature annotations shown in this document.]
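Description:
pLVX-Flag-Polb(TM)-C-Hygro is an HIV-1-based lentiviral vector for stable expression of a FLAG-tagged fragment of human DNA polymerase β (POLB) in mammalian cells. It is propagated in E. coli through a high-copy ColE1/pUC-type origin and an ampicillin resistance gene, and the record lists a recombination-tolerant strain as the growth host, as is usual for LTR-containing plasmids. The viral framework comprises two annotated HIV-1 LTR segments flanking the Ψ packaging signal with an adjoining gag fragment, the Rev response element for Rev-dependent nuclear export of the genomic RNA, the cPPT/CTS element that aids nuclear import of the reverse-transcribed genome, and a WPRE that enhances transcript stability and expression. nef-derived fragments are annotated next to both LTRs.

The payload is a single bicistronic unit driven by the CMV immediate-early enhancer and promoter. The open reading frame sits between attB1 and attB2 sites, indicating that it was introduced by Gateway recombination. It encodes an N-terminal FLAG epitope fused to the C-terminal domain of POLB (amino acids 91–335) carrying the triple mutation L301R/V303R/V306R, abbreviated TM. An EMCV IRES downstream allows translation of the hygromycin phosphotransferase gene from the same transcript, so hygromycin-resistant transduced cells should also express the POLB fragment. POLB is the gap-filling polymerase and dRP lyase of base excision repair. The record does not state the functional consequence of the TM substitutions, but the associated publication concerns base excision and single-strand break repair and the cellular response to PARG inhibition, which suggests use in domain-dissection studies of POLB in stably transduced human cells.
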