Features (pLannotate 1.2.2; 27 found; start..end, strand, type, name):
    377..634     +  LTR            5' LTR (truncated): truncated 5' long terminal repeat (LTR) from HIV-1
    681..806     +  misc_feature   HIV-1 Ψ: packaging signal of human immunodeficiency virus type 1
    790..1128    +  CDS            HIV-1 gag (fragment): gag protein from human immunodeficiency virus 1; gag
   1303..1536    +  misc_feature   RRE: The Rev response element (RRE) of HIV-1 allows for Rev-dependent mRNA export from the nucleus to the cytoplasm.
   1913..2013    +  CDS            Rev (fragment): human immunodeficiency virus 1 (HIV-1) Rev protein; rev; enhances nuclear export of unspliced and incompletely spliced viral mRNAs
   2028..2143    +  misc_feature   cPPT/CTS: central polypurine tract and central termination sequence of HIV-1 (lacking the first T)
   2201..2504    +  enhancer       CMV enhancer: human cytomegalovirus immediate early enhancer
   2505..2708    +  promoter       CMV promoter: human cytomegalovirus (CMV) immediate early promoter
   2824..2848    +  protein_bind   attB1: mutant version of attB; recombination site for the Gateway® BP reaction BP Clonase™
   2871..2895    +  CDS            3xFLAG (fragment): three tandem FLAG® epitope tags
   2896..3663    +  CDS            POLB (fragment): DPOLB_HUMAN - Experimental evidence at protein level: Swiss-Prot protein existence level 1. Repair polymerase that plays a key role in base-excision repair. Has 5'-deoxyribose-5-phosphate lyase (dRP lyase) activity that removes the 5' sugar phosphate and also acts as a DNA polymerase that adds one nucleotide to the 3' end of the arising single-nucleotide gap. Conducts 'gap-filling' DNA synthesis in a stepwise distributive fashion rather than in a processive fashion as for other DNA polymerases. From Homo sapiens (Human).
   3683..3707    -  protein_bind   attB2: mutant version of attB; recombination site for the Gateway® BP reaction BP Clonase™
   3712..3730    -  misc_feature   MCS (fragment): pBluescript multiple cloning site
   3850..4312    +  misc_feature   IRES: internal ribosome entry site (IRES) of the encephalomyocarditis virus (EMCV)
   4350..5370    +  CDS            HygR (fragment): aminoglycoside phosphotransferase from E. coli; aph(4)-Ia; confers resistance to hygromycin
   5384..5972    +  misc_feature   WPRE: woodchuck hepatitis virus posttranscriptional regulatory element
   5989..6507    +  CDS            nef (fragment): NEF_HV1BR - Experimental evidence at protein level: Swiss-Prot protein existence level 1. Extracellular Nef protein targets CD4(+) T-lymphocytes for apoptosis by interacting with CXCR4 surface receptors (PubMed:14990729). From Human immunodeficiency virus type 1 group M subtype B (isolate BRU/LAI) (HIV-1).
   6555..6812    +  LTR            5' LTR (truncated): truncated 5' long terminal repeat (LTR) from HIV-1
   6964..6980    -  protein_bind   lac operator: The lac repressor binds to the lac operator to inhibit transcription in E. coli. This inhibition can be relieved by adding lactose or isopropyl-β-D-thiogalactopyranoside (IPTG). lac repressor encoded by lacI
   6988..7018    -  promoter       lac promoter: promoter for the E. coli lac operon
   7033..7054    -  protein_bind   CAP binding site: CAP binding activates transcription in the presence of cAMP. E. coli catabolite activator protein
   7067..7159    -  CDS            lacI (fragment): lac repressor; lacI; The lac repressor binds to the lac operator to inhibit transcription in E. coli. This inhibition can be relieved by adding lactose or isopropyl-β-D-thiogalactopyranoside (IPTG).
   7342..7930    -  rep_origin     ori: high-copy-number ColE1/pMB1/pBR322/pUC origin of replication
   8101..8961    -  CDS            AmpR: β-lactamase; bla; confers resistance to ampicillin, carbenicillin, and related antibiotics
   8962..9066    -  promoter       AmpR promoter: bla
   9114..9248    +  polyA_signal   SV40 poly(A) signal: SV40 polyadenylation signal
   9415..329     +  CDS            nef (fragment) (across the origin): NEF_HV1BR - Experimental evidence at protein level: Swiss-Prot protein existence level 1. Extracellular Nef protein targets CD4(+) T-lymphocytes for apoptosis by interacting with CXCR4 surface receptors (PubMed:14990729). From Human immunodeficiency virus type 1 group M subtype B (isolate BRU/LAI) (HIV-1).
>Addgene plasmid #216778 | pLVX-Flag-Polb(TM)-C-Hygro | addgene full sequence | sequence record 497411 | Addgene NGS Result
TGGAAGGGCTAATTCACTCCCAAAGAAGACAAGATATCCTTGATCTGTGGATCTACCACACACAAGGCTA
CTTCCCTGATTAGCAGAACTACACACCAGGGCCAGGGGTCAGATATCCACTGACCTTTGGATGGTGCTAC
AAGCTAGTACCAGTTGAGCCAGATAAGGTAGAAGAGGCCAATAAAGGAGAGAACACCAGCTTGTTACACC
CTGTGAGCCTGCATGGGATGGATGACCCGGAGAGAGAAGTGTTAGAGTGGAGGTTTGACAGCCGCCTAGC
ATTTCATCACGTGGCCCGAGAGCTGCATCCGGAGTACTTCAAGAACTGCTGATATCGAGCTTGCTACAAG
GGACTTTCCGCTGGGGACTTTCCAGGGAGGCGTGGCCTGGGCGGGACTGGGGAGTGGCGAGCCCTCAGAT
CCTGCATATAAGCAGCTGCTTTTTGCCTGTACTGGGTCTCTCTGGTTAGACCAGATCTGAGCCTGGGAGC
TCTCTGGCTAACTAGGGAACCCACTGCTTAAGCCTCAATAAAGCTTGCCTTGAGTGCTTCAAGTAGTGTG
TGCCCGTCTGTTGTGTGACTCTGGTAACTAGAGATCCCTCAGACCCTTTTAGTCAGTGTGGAAAATCTCT
AGCAGTGGCGCCCGAACAGGGACTTGAAAGCGAAAGGGAAACCAGAGGAGCTCTCTCGACGCAGGACTCG
GCTTGCTGAAGCGCGCACGGCAAGAGGCGAGGGGCGGCGACTGGTGAGTACGCCAAAAATTTTGACTAGC
GGAGGCTAGAAGGAGAGAGATGGGTGCGAGAGCGTCAGTATTAAGCGGGGGAGAATTAGATCGCGATGGG
AAAAAATTCGGTTAAGGCCAGGGGGAAAGAAAAAATATAAATTAAAACATATAGTATGGGCAAGCAGGGA
GCTAGAACGATTCGCAGTTAATCCTGGCCTGTTAGAAACATCAGAAGGCTGTAGACAAATACTGGGACAG
CTACAACCATCCCTTCAGACAGGATCAGAAGAACTTAGATCATTATATAATACAGTAGCAACCCTCTATT
GTGTGCATCAAAGGATAGAGATAAAAGACACCAAGGAAGCTTTAGACAAGATAGAGGAAGAGCAAAACAA
AAGTAAGACCACCGCACAGCAAGCGGCCGGCCGCTGATCTTCAGACCTGGAGGAGGAGATATGAGGGACA
ATTGGAGAAGTGAATTATATAAATATAAAGTAGTAAAAATTGAACCATTAGGAGTAGCACCCACCAAGGC
AAAGAGAAGAGTGGTGCAGAGAGAAAAAAGAGCAGTGGGAATAGGAGCTTTGTTCCTTGGGTTCTTGGGA
GCAGCAGGAAGCACTATGGGCGCAGCGTCAATGACGCTGACGGTACAGGCCAGACAATTATTGTCTGGTA
TAGTGCAGCAGCAGAACAATTTGCTGAGGGCTATTGAGGCGCAACAGCATCTGTTGCAACTCACAGTCTG
GGGCATCAAGCAGCTCCAGGCAAGAATCCTGGCTGTGGAAAGATACCTAAAGGATCAACAGCTCCTGGGG
ATTTGGGGTTGCTCTGGAAAACTCATTTGCACCACTGCTGTGCCTTGGAATGCTAGTTGGAGTAATAAAT
CTCTGGAACAGATTTGGAATCACACGACCTGGATGGAGTGGGACAGAGAAATTAACAATTACACAAGCTT
AATACACTCCTTAATTGAAGAATCGCAAAACCAGCAAGAAAAGAATGAACAAGAATTATTGGAATTAGAT
AAATGGGCAAGTTTGTGGAATTGGTTTAACATAACAAATTGGCTGTGGTATATAAAATTATTCATAATGA
TAGTAGGAGGCTTGGTAGGTTTAAGAATAGTTTTTGCTGTACTTTCTATAGTGAATAGAGTTAGGCAGGG
ATATTCACCATTATCGTTTCAGACCCACCTCCCAACCCCGAGGGGACCCGACAGGCCCGAAGGAATAGAA
GAAGAAGGTGGAGAGAGAGACAGAGACAGATCCATTCGATTAGTGAACGGATCTCGACGGTATCGCCTTT
AAAAGAAAAGGGGGGATTGGGGGGTACAGTGCAGGGGAAAGAATAGTAGACATAATAGCAACAGACATAC
AAACTAAAGAATTACAAAAACAAATTACAAAAATTCAAAATTTTCGGGTTTATTACAGGGACAGCAGAGA
TCCAGTTTATCGATAAGCTTGGGAGTTCCGCGTTACATAACTTACGGTAAATGGCCCGCCTGGCTGACCG
CCCAACGACCCCCGCCCATTGACGTCAATAATGACGTATGTTCCCATAGTAACGCCAATAGGGACTTTCC
ATTGACGTCAATGGGTGGAGTATTTACGGTAAACTGCCCACTTGGCAGTACATCAAGTGTATCATATGCC
AAGTACGCCCCCTATTGACGTCAATGACGGTAAATGGCCCGCCTGGCATTATGCCCAGTACATGACCTTA
TGGGACTTTCCTACTTGGCAGTACATCTACGTATTAGTCATCGCTATTACCATGGTGATGCGGTTTTGGC
AGTACATCAATGGGCGTGGATAGCGGTTTGACTCACGGGGATTTCCAAGTCTCCACCCCATTGACGTCAA
TGGGAGTTTGTTTTGGCACCAAAATCAACGGGACTTTCCAAAATGTCGTAACAACTCCGCCCCATTGACG
CAAATGGGCGGTAGGCGTGTACGGTGGGAGGTCTATATAAGCAGAGCTCGTTTAGTGAACCGTCAGATCG
CCTGGAGACGCCATCCACGCTGTTTTGACCTCCATAGAAGACACCGACTCTACTAGAGGATCTATTTCCG
GTGAATTCCTCGAGACTAGATCAACAAGTTTGTACAAAAAAGCAGGCTCCGCGGCCGCCCCCTTCACCAT
GGACTACAAAGACGATGACGATAAAGGCAAATTACGTAAACTGGAAAAGATTCGGCAGGATGATACGAGT
TCATCCATCAATTTCCTGACTCGAGTTAGTGGCATTGGTCCATCTGCTGCAAGGAAGTTTGTAGATGAAG
GAATTAAAACACTAGAAGATCTCAGAAAAAATGAAGATAAATTGAACCATCATCAGCGAATTGGGCTGAA
ATATTTTGGGGACTTTGAAAAAAGAATTCCTCGTGAAGAGATGTTACAAATGCAAGATATTGTACTAAAT
GAAGTTAAAAAAGTGGATTCTGAATACATTGCTACAGTCTGTGGCAGTTTCAGAAGAGGTGCAGAGTCCA
GTGGTGACATGGATGTTCTCCTGACCCATCCCAGCTTCACTTCAGAATCAACCAAACAGCCAAAACTGTT
ACATCAGGTTGTGGAGCAGTTACAAAAGGTTCATTTTATCACAGATACCCTGTCAAAGGGTGAGACAAAG
TTCATGGGTGTTTGCCAGCTTCCCAGTAAAAATGATGAAAAAGAATATCCACACAGAAGAATTGATATCA
GGTTGATACCCAAAGATCAGTATTACTGTGGTGTTCTCTATTTCACTGGGAGTGATATTTTCAATAAGAA
TATGAGGGCTCATGCCCTAGAAAAGGGTTTCACAATCAATGAGTACACCATCCGTCCCCGGGGACGCACT
GGACGTGCAGGAGAACCCCTGCCAGTGGATAGTGAAAAAGACATCTTTGATTACATCCAGTGGAAATACC
GGGAACCCAAGGACCGGAGCGAATGAAAGGGTGGGCGCGCCGACCCAGCTTTCTTGTACAAAGTGGTTGA
TCTAGTTCTAGAGCGGCCGCGGATCCCGCCCCTCTCCCTCCCCCCCCCCTAACGTTACTGGCCGAAGCCG
CTTGGAATAAGGCCGGTGTGCGTTTGTCTATATGTTATTTTCCACCATATTGCCGTCTTTTGGCAATGTG
AGGGCCCGGAAACCTGGCCCTGTCTTCTTGACGAGCATTCCTAGGGGTCTTTCCCCTCTCGCCAAAGGAA
TGCAAGGTCTGTTGAATGTCGTGAAGGAAGCAGTTCCTCTGGAAGCTTCTTGAAGACAAACAACGTCTGT
AGCGACCCTTTGCAGGCAGCGGAACCCCCCACCTGGCGACAGGTGCCTCTGCGGCCAAAAGCCACGTGTA
TAAGATACACCTGCAAAGGCGGCACAACCCCAGTGCCACGTTGTGAGTTGGATAGTTGTGGAAAGAGTCA
AATGGCTCTCCTCAAGCGTATTCAACAAGGGGCTGAAGGATGCCCAGAAGGTACCCCATTGTATGGGATC
TGATCTGGGGCCTCGGTGCACATGCTTTACATGTGTTTAGTCGAGGTTAAAAAAACGTCTAGGCCCCCCG
AACCACGGGGACGTGGTTTTCCTTTGAAAAACACGATGATAAGCTTGCCACAACCCGTACCAAAGATGGA
TAGATCCGGAAAGCCTGAACTCACCGCGACGTCTGTCGAGAAGTTTCTGATCGAAAAGTTCGACAGCGTC
TCCGACCTGATGCAGCTCTCGGAGGGCGAAGAATCTCGTGCTTTCAGCTTCGATGTAGGAGGGCGTGGAT
ATGTCCTGCGGGTAAATAGCTGCGCCGATGGTTTCTACAAAGATCGTTATGTTTATCGGCACTTTGCATC
GGCCGCGCTCCCGATTCCGGAAGTGCTTGACATTGGGGAATTCAGCGAGAGCCTGACCTATTGCATCTCC
CGCCGTGCACAGGGTGTCACGTTGCAAGACCTGCCTGAAACCGAACTGCCCGCTGTTCTGCAGCCGGTCG
CGGAGGCCATGGATGCGATCGCTGCGGCCGATCTTAGCCAGACGAGCGGGTTCGGCCCATTCGGACCGCA
AGGAATCGGTCAATACACTACATGGCGTGATTTCATATGCGCGATTGCTGATCCCCATGTGTATCACTGG
CAAACTGTGATGGACGACACCGTCAGTGCGTCCGTCGCGCAGGCTCTCGATGAGCTGATGCTTTGGGCCG
AGGACTGCCCCGAAGTCCGGCACCTCGTGCACGCGGATTTCGGCTCCAACAATGTCCTGACGGACAATGG
CCGCATAACAGCGGTCATTGACTGGAGCGAGGCGATGTTCGGGGATTCCCAATACGAGGTCGCCAACATC
TTCTTCTGGAGGCCGTGGTTGGCTTGTATGGAGCAGCAGACGCGCTACTTCGAGCGGAGGCATCCGGAGC
TTGCAGGATCGCCGCGGCTCCGGGCGTATATGCTCCGCATTGGTCTTGACCAACTCTATCAGAGCTTGGT
TGACGGCAATTTCGATGATGCAGCTTGGGCGCAGGGTCGATGCGACGCAATCGTCCGATCCGGAGCCGGG
ACTGTCGGGCGTACACAAATCGCCCGCAGAAGCGCGGCCGTCTGGACCGATGGCTGTGTAGAAGTACTCG
CCGATAGTGGAAACCGACGCCCCAGCACTCGTCCGAGGGCAAAGGAATAGACGCGTCTGGAACAATCAAC
CTCTGGATTACAAAATTTGTGAAAGATTGACTGGTATTCTTAACTATGTTGCTCCTTTTACGCTATGTGG
ATACGCTGCTTTAATGCCTTTGTATCATGCTATTGCTTCCCGTATGGCTTTCATTTTCTCCTCCTTGTAT
AAATCCTGGTTGCTGTCTCTTTATGAGGAGTTGTGGCCCGTTGTCAGGCAACGTGGCGTGGTGTGCACTG
TGTTTGCTGACGCAACCCCCACTGGTTGGGGCATTGCCACCACCTGTCAGCTCCTTTCCGGGACTTTCGC
TTTCCCCCTCCCTATTGCCACGGCGGAACTCATCGCCGCCTGCCTTGCCCGCTGCTGGACAGGGGCTCGG
CTGTTGGGCACTGACAATTCCGTGGTGTTGTCGGGGAAGCTGACGTCCTTTCCATGGCTGCTCGCCTGTG
TTGCCACCTGGATTCTGCGCGGGACGTCCTTCTGCTACGTCCCTTCGGCCCTCAATCCAGCGGACCTTCC
TTCCCGCGGCCTGCTGCCGGCTCTGCGGCCTCTTCCGCGTCTTCGCCTTCGCCCTCAGACGAGTCGGATC
TCCCTTTGGGCCGCCTCCCCGCCTGGAATTAATTCTGCAGTCGAGACCTAGAAAAACATGGAGCAATCAC
AAGTAGCAATACAGCAGCTACCAATGCTGATTGTGCCTGGCTAGAAGCACAAGAGGAGGAGGAGGTGGGT
TTTCCAGTCACACCTCAGGTACCTTTAAGACCAATGACTTACAAGGCAGCTGTAGATCTTAGCCACTTTT
TAAAAGAAAAGAGGGGACTGGAAGGGCTAATTCACTCCCAACGAAGACAAGATATCCTTGATCTGTGGAT
CTACCACACACAAGGCTACTTCCCTGATTAGCAGAACTACACACCAGGGCCAGGGGTCAGATATCCACTG
ACCTTTGGATGGTGCTACAAGCTAGTACCAGTTGAGCCAGATAAGGTAGAAGAGGCCAATAAAGGAGAGA
ACACCAGCTTGTTACACCCTGTGAGCCTGCATGGGATGGATGACCCGGAGAGAGAAGTGTTAGAGTGGAG
GTTTGACAGCCGCCTAGCATTTCATCACGTGGCCCGAGAGCTGCATCCGGAGTACTTCAAGAACTGCTGA
TATCGAGCTTGCTACAAGGGACTTTCCGCTGGGGACTTTCCAGGGAGGCGTGGCCTGGGCGGGACTGGGG
AGTGGCGAGCCCTCAGATCCTGCATATAAGCAGCTGCTTTTTGCCTGTACTGGGTCTCTCTGGTTAGACC
AGATCTGAGCCTGGGAGCTCTCTGGCTAACTAGGGAACCCACTGCTTAAGCCTCAATAAAGCTTGCCTTG
AGTGCTTCAAGTAGTGTGTGCCCGTCTGTTGTGTGACTCTGGTAACTAGAGATCCCTCAGACCCTTTTAG
TCAGTGTGGAAAATCTCTAGCAGTAGTAGTTCATGTCATCTTATTATTCAGTATTTATAACTTGCAAAGA
AATGAATATCAGAGAGTGAGAGGCCTTGACATTGCTAGCGTTTACCGTCGACCTCTAGCTAGAGCTTGGC
GTAATCATGGTCATAGCTGTTTCCTGTGTGAAATTGTTATCCGCTCACAATTCCACACAACATACGAGCC
GGAAGCATAAAGTGTAAAGCCTGGGGTGCCTAATGAGTGAGCTAACTCACATTAATTGCGTTGCGCTCAC
TGCCCGCTTTCCAGTCGGGAAACCTGTCGTGCCAGCTGCATTAATGAATCGGCCAACGCGCGGGGAGAGG
CGGTTTGCGTATTGGGCGCTCTTCCGCTTCCTCGCTCACTGACTCGCTGCGCTCGGTCGTTCGGCTGCGG
CGAGCGGTATCAGCTCACTCAAAGGCGGTAATACGGTTATCCACAGAATCAGGGGATAACGCAGGAAAGA
ACATGTGAGCAAAAGGCCAGCAAAAGGCCAGGAACCGTAAAAAGGCCGCGTTGCTGGCGTTTTTCCATAG
GCTCCGCCCCCCTGACGAGCATCACAAAAATCGACGCTCAAGTCAGAGGTGGCGAAACCCGACAGGACTA
TAAAGATACCAGGCGTTTCCCCCTGGAAGCTCCCTCGTGCGCTCTCCTGTTCCGACCCTGCCGCTTACCG
GATACCTGTCCGCCTTTCTCCCTTCGGGAAGCGTGGCGCTTTCTCATAGCTCACGCTGTAGGTATCTCAG
TTCGGTGTAGGTCGTTCGCTCCAAGCTGGGCTGTGTGCACGAACCCCCCGTTCAGCCCGACCGCTGCGCC
TTATCCGGTAACTATCGTCTTGAGTCCAACCCGGTAAGACACGACTTATCGCCACTGGCAGCAGCCACTG
GTAACAGGATTAGCAGAGCGAGGTATGTAGGCGGTGCTACAGAGTTCTTGAAGTGGTGGCCTAACTACGG
CTACACTAGAAGAACAGTATTTGGTATCTGCGCTCTGCTGAAGCCAGTTACCTTCGGAAAAAGAGTTGGT
AGCTCTTGATCCGGCAAACAAACCACCGCTGGTAGCGGTGGTTTTTTTGTTTGCAAGCAGCAGATTACGC
GCAGAAAAAAAGGATCTCAAGAAGATCCTTTGATCTTTTCTACGGGGTCTGACGCTCAGTGGAACGAAAA
CTCACGTTAAGGGATTTTGGTCATGAGATTATCAAAAAGGATCTTCACCTAGATCCTTTTAAATTAAAAA
TGAAGTTTTAAATCAATCTAAAGTATATATGAGTAAACTTGGTCTGACAGTTACCAATGCTTAATCAGTG
AGGCACCTATCTCAGCGATCTGTCTATTTCGTTCATCCATAGTTGCCTGACTCCCCGTCGTGTAGATAAC
TACGATACGGGAGGGCTTACCATCTGGCCCCAGTGCTGCAATGATACCGCGAGACCCACGCTCACCGGCT
CCAGATTTATCAGCAATAAACCAGCCAGCCGGAAGGGCCGAGCGCAGAAGTGGTCCTGCAACTTTATCCG
CCTCCATCCAGTCTATTAATTGTTGCCGGGAAGCTAGAGTAAGTAGTTCGCCAGTTAATAGTTTGCGCAA
CGTTGTTGCCATTGCTACAGGCATCGTGGTGTCACGCTCGTCGTTTGGTATGGCTTCATTCAGCTCCGGT
TCCCAACGATCAAGGCGAGTTACATGATCCCCCATGTTGTGCAAAAAAGCGGTTAGCTCCTTCGGTCCTC
CGATCGTTGTCAGAAGTAAGTTGGCCGCAGTGTTATCACTCATGGTTATGGCAGCACTGCATAATTCTCT
TACTGTCATGCCATCCGTAAGATGCTTTTCTGTGACTGGTGAGTACTCAACCAAGTCATTCTGAGAATAG
TGTATGCGGCGACCGAGTTGCTCTTGCCCGGCGTCAATACGGGATAATACCGCGCCACATAGCAGAACTT
TAAAAGTGCTCATCATTGGAAAACGTTCTTCGGGGCGAAAACTCTCAAGGATCTTACCGCTGTTGAGATC
CAGTTCGATGTAACCCACTCGTGCACCCAACTGATCTTCAGCATCTTTTACTTTCACCAGCGTTTCTGGG
TGAGCAAAAACAGGAAGGCAAAATGCCGCAAAAAAGGGAATAAGGGCGACACGGAAATGTTGAATACTCA
TACTCTTCCTTTTTCAATATTATTGAAGCATTTATCAGGGTTATTGTCTCATGAGCGGATACATATTTGA
ATGTATTTAGAAAAATAAACAAATAGGGGTTCCGCGCACATTTCCCCGAAAAGTGCCACCTGACGTCGAC
GGATCGGGAGATCAACTTGTTTATTGCAGCTTATAATGGTTACAAATAAAGCAATAGCATCACAAATTTC
ACAAATAAAGCATTTTTTTCACTGCATTCTAGTTGTGGTTTGTCCAAACTCATCAATGTATCTTATCATG
TCTGGATCAACTGGATAACTCAAGCTAACCAAAATCATCCCAAACTTCCCACCCCATACCCTATTACCAC
TGCCAATTACCTGTGGTTTCATTTACTCTAAACCTGTGATTCCTCTGAATTATTTTCATTTTAAAGAAAT
TGTATTTGTTAAATATGTACTACAAACTTAGTAGT
